Addgene plasmid #198235: pSC-humanADAR1
Purpose: Expresses human ADAR1 in yeast
Depositing lab: Brenda Bass. Depositing organization: University of Utah. Publication: Predicting sites of ADAR editing in double-stranded RNA. Eggington JM, Greene T, Bass BL. Nat Commun. 2011;2:319. doi: 10.1038/ncomms1324. PubMed 21587236.
Backbone
  Vector backbone: pBR322
  Backbone manufacturer: Herbert Boyer at the University of California, San Francisco
  Backbone size w/o insert (bp): 4361
  Modifications to backbone: plasmid is based on the YEpTOP2PGAL1 vector used to express DNA topoisomerase (Giaever GN, Snyder L, Wang JC. DNA supercoiling in vivo. Biophys Chem. 1988;29:7–15.)
  Vector type: Yeast Expression
Growth in bacteria
  Bacterial resistance: Ampicillin, 100 μg/mL
  Growth temperature: 37°C
  Growth strain: DH5alpha
  Copy number: Unknown
Gene/Insert
  Gene/Insert name: human ADAR1 (alt name: ADAR)
  Species: H. sapiens (human)
  Entrez Gene: ADAR (a.k.a. ADAR1, AGS6, DRADA, DSH, DSRAD, G1P1, IFI-4, IFI4, K88DSRBP, P136)
  Promoter: GAL1
  Tag / fusion protein: His10_TEV (N terminal on insert)
  Cloning method: Restriction Enzyme; 5′ cloning site BamHI (unknown if destroyed); 3′ cloning site XhoI (unknown if destroyed)
  Sequencing primers: 5′ TGGAAATGTAAAGAGCCCC; 3′ GAAGTGATCACCAAAGGC
Terms and licenses: Academic/Nonprofit Terms; Industry Terms: Not Available to Industry
How to cite: pSC-humanADAR1 was a gift from Brenda Bass (Addgene plasmid # 198235 ; http://n2t.net/addgene:198235 ; RRID:Addgene_198235)
