[The description below was written by a language model from this plasmid's Addgene catalogue record and pLannotate feature annotations shown in this document.]
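Description:
pSC-humanADAR1 is an episomal yeast expression plasmid of about 11.7 kb for galactose-inducible production of human ADAR1, the double-stranded-RNA-specific adenosine deaminase that carries out A-to-I RNA editing. The record lists pBR322 as the backbone and notes that the plasmid derives from the YEpTOP2PGAL1 vector originally used to express DNA topoisomerase in yeast. The pBR322 heritage shows in the feature table: a ColE1/pMB1-type origin, the bom mobility region, the rop gene, and AmpR with its bla promoter for ampicillin selection in E. coli. The tetracycline resistance gene is present only as two separated fragments, consistent with its disruption by the inserted yeast sequences. For yeast, the plasmid carries the 2μ origin (with an adjacent fragment of the 2μ RAF1 gene) for multicopy episomal maintenance. It also carries URA3 under its own promoter, allowing selection in ura3 hosts and counterselection with 5-FOA.

The expression cassette uses the divergent GAL1,10 promoter region, flanked on one side by a short GAL10 coding remnant and oriented so that the GAL1 side drives the insert. Transcription is therefore regulated by Gal4. Downstream lies a 10xHis tag followed by the ADAR coding sequence. The catalogue describes the N-terminal fusion as His10 plus a TEV protease site, so the affinity tag can be removed after purification, although the TEV site is not annotated separately. ADAR is annotated as a fragment of the reference protein, so it may not span the full-length reference isoform, and the record does not say which isoform was cloned. No terminator is annotated, though a short yeast TCB2 fragment follows the insert. The insert was cloned between BamHI and XhoI. The tag design suits purifying recombinant enzyme from yeast, though the record states only expression as the purpose.
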