Features (pLannotate 1.2.2; 17 found; start..end, strand, type, name):
    382..522     -  misc_feature   bom: basis of mobility region from pBR322
    624..815     -  CDS            rop: Rop protein, which maintains plasmids at low copy number; rop
    832..1212    +  CDS            YPB1_ECOLX: Protein predicted: Swiss-Prot protein existence level 4. From Escherichia coli.
   1454..2080    -  CDS            TcR (fragment): tetracycline efflux protein; tet; confers resistance to tetracycline
   2074..2226    -  CDS            GAL10 (fragment): GAL10_YEAST - Experimental evidence at protein level: Swiss-Prot protein existence level 1. Mutarotase converts alpha-aldose to the beta-anomer. It is active on D-glucose, L-arabinose, D-xylose, D-galactose, maltose and lactose (By similarity). From Saccharomyces cerevisiae (strain ATCC 204508 / S288c) (Baker's yeast).
   2238..2902    +  promoter       GAL1,10 promoter: GAL1 and GAL10 genes of S. cerevisiae; divergent inducible promoter, regulated by Gal4
   2924..2953    +  CDS            10xHis: 10xHis affinity tag
   2975..5764    +  CDS            ADAR (fragment): DSRAD_HUMAN - Also known as ADAR1, DSRAD, G1P1, IFI4. Experimental evidence at protein level: Swiss-Prot protein existence level 1. Catalyzes the hydrolytic deamination of adenosine to inosine in double-stranded RNA (dsRNA) referred to as A-to-I RNA editing (PubMed:7972084, PubMed:7565688, PubMed:12618436). This may affect gene expression and function in a number of ways that include mRNA translation by changing codons and hence the amino acid sequence of proteins; pre-mRNA splicing by altering splice site recognition sequences; RNA stability by changing sequences involved in nuclease recognit
   6130..6294    +  CDS            TCB2 (fragment): TCB2_YEAST - Experimental evidence at protein level: Swiss-Prot protein existence level 1. May play a role in membrane trafficking. From Saccharomyces cerevisiae (strain ATCC 204508 / S288c) (Baker's yeast).
   6289..6582    -  CDS            TcR (fragment): tetracycline efflux protein; tet; confers resistance to tetracycline
   6775..7578    -  CDS            URA3: orotidine-5'-phosphate decarboxylase, required for uracil biosynthesis; S. cerevisiae URA3; yeast auxotrophic marker, counterselectable with 5-fluoroorotic acid (5-FOA)
   7579..7794    -  promoter       URA3 promoter: S. cerevisiae URA3
   7795..8232    +  CDS            RAF1 (fragment): RAF_YEAST - Experimental evidence at transcript level: Swiss-Prot protein existence level 2. Antagonizes transcriptional repression of recombinase FLP by REP1-REP2. May play a role in plasmid partitioning. From Saccharomyces cerevisiae (strain ATCC 204508 / S288c) (Baker's yeast).
   8386..9728    -  rep_origin     2μ ori: yeast 2μ plasmid origin of replication
  10172..10276   +  promoter       AmpR promoter: bla
  10277..11137   +  CDS            AmpR: β-lactamase; bla; confers resistance to ampicillin, carbenicillin, and related antibiotics
  11308..196     +  rep_origin     ori (across the origin): high-copy-number ColE1/pMB1/pBR322/pUC origin of replication
>Addgene plasmid #198235 | pSC-humanADAR1 | addgene full sequence | sequence record 402895 | Addgene NGS Result
ATGAGAAAGCGCCACGCTTCCCGAAGGGAGAAAGGCGGACAGGTATCCGGTAAGCGGCAGGGTCGGAACA
GGAGAGCGCACGAGGGAGCTTCCAGGGGGAAACGCCTGGTATCTTTATAGTCCTGTCGGGTTTCGCCACC
TCTGACTTGAGCGTCGATTTTTGTGATGCTCGTCAGGGGGGCGGAGCCTATGGAAAAACGCCAGCAACGC
GGCCTTTTTACGGTTCCTGGCCTTTTGCTGGCCTTTTGCTCACATGTTCTTTCCTGCGTTATCCCCTGAT
TCTGTGGATAACCGTATTACCGCCTTTGAGTGAGCTGATACCGCTCGCCGCAGCCGAACGACCGAGCGCA
GCGAGTCAGTGAGCGAGGAAGCGGAAGAGCGCCTGATGCGGTATTTTCTCCTTACGCATCTGTGCGGTAT
TTCACACCGCATATGGTGCACTCTCAGTACAATCTGCTCTGATGCCGCATAGTTAAGCCAGTATACACTC
CGCTATCGCTACGTGACTGGGTCATGGCTGCGCCCCGACACCCGCCAACACCCGCTGACGCGCCCTGACG
GGCTTGTCTGCTCCCGGCATCCGCTTACAGACAAGCTGTGACCGTCTCCGGGAGCTGCATGTGTCAGAGG
TTTTCACCGTCATCACCGAAACGCGCGAGGCAGCTGCGGTAAAGCTCATCAGCGTGGTCGTGAAGCGATT
CACAGATGTCTGCCTGTTCATCCGCGTCCAGCTCGTTGAGTTTCTCCAGAAGCGTTAATGTCTGGCTTCT
GATAAAGCGGGCCATGTTAAGGGCGGTTTTTTCCTGTTTGGTCACTGATGCCTCCGTGTAAGGGGGATTT
CTGTTCATGGGGGTAATGATACCGATGAAACGAGAGAGGATGCTCACGATACGGGTTACTGATGATGAAC
ATGCCCGGTTACTGGAACGTTGTGAGGGTAAACAACTGGCGGTATGGATGCGGCGGGACCAGAGAAAAAT
CACTCAGGGTCAATGCCAGCGCTTCGTTAATACAGATGTAGGTGTTCCACAGGGTAGCCAGCAGCATCCT
GCGATGCAGATCCGGAACATAATGGTGCAGGGCGCTGACTTCCGCGTTTCCAGACTTTACGAAACACGGA
AACCGAAGACCATTCATGTTGTTGCTCAGGTCGCAGACGTTTTGCAGCAGCAGTCGCTTCACGTTCGCTC
GCGTATCGGTGATTCATTCTGCTAACCAGTAAGGCAACCCCGCCAGCCTAGCCGGGTCCTCAACGACAGG
AGCACGATCATGCGCACCCGTGGCCAGGACCCAACGCTGCCCGAGATGCGCCGCGTGCGGCTGCTGGAGA
TGGCGGACGCGATGGATATGTTCTGCCAAGGGTTGGTTTGCGCATTCACAGTTCTCCGCAAGAATTGATT
GGCTCCAATTCTTGGAGTGGTGAATCCGTTAGCGAGGTGCCGCCGGCTTCCATTCAGGTCGAGGTGGCCC
GGCTCCATGCACCGCGACGCAACGCGGGGAGGCAGACAAGGTATAGGGCGGCGCCTACAATCCATGCCAA
CCCGTTCCATGTGCTCGCCGAGGCGGCATAAATCGCCGTGACGATCAGCGGTCCAATGATCGAAGTTAGG
CTGGTAAGAGCCGCGAGCGATCCTTGAAGCTGTCCCTGATGGTCGTCATCTACCTGCCTGGACAGCATGG
CCTGCAACGCGGGCATCCCGATGCCGCCGGAAGCGAGAAGAATCATAATGGGGAAGGCCATCCAGCCTCG
CGTCGCGAACGCCAGCAAGACGTAGCCCAGCGCGTCGGCCGCCATGCCGGCGATAATGGCCTGCTTCTCG
CCGAAACGTTTGGTGGCGGGACCAGTGACGAAGGCTTGAGCGAGGGCGTGCAAGATTCCGAATACCGCAA
GCGACAGGCCGATCATCGTCGCGCTCCAGCGAAAGCGGTCCTCGCCGAAAATGACCCAGAGCGCTGCCGG
CACCTGTCCTACGAGTTGCATGATAAAGAAGACAGTCATAAGTGCGGCGACGATAGTCATGCCCCGCGCC
CACCGGAAGGAGCTGACTGGGTTGAAGGCTCTCAAGGGCATCGGTCGACGGTCGACCAATTCGACAGGTT
ATCAGCAACAACACAGTCATATCCATTCTCAATTAGCTCTACCACAGTGTGTGAACCAATGTATCCAGCA
CCACCTGTAACCAAAACAATTTTAGAAGTACTTTCACTTTGTAACTGAGCTGTCATTTATATTGAATTTT
CAAAAATTCTTACTTTTTTTTTGGATGGACGCAAAGAAGTTTAATAATCATATTACATGGCATTACCACC
ATATACATATCCATATACATATCCATATCTAATCTTACTTATATGTTGTGGAAATGTAAAGAGCCCCATT
ATCTTAGCCTAAAAAAACCTTCTCTTTGGAACTTTCAGTAATACGCTTAACTGCTCATTGCTATATTGAA
GTACGGATTAGAAGCCGCCGAGCGGGTGACAGCCCTCCGAAGGAAGACTCTCCTCCGTGCGTCCTCGTCT
TCACCGGTCGCGTTCCTGAAACGCAGATGTGCCTCGCGCCGCACTGCTCCGAACAATAAAGATTCTACAA
TACTAGCTTTTATGGTTATGAAGAGGAAAAATTGGCAGTAACCTGGCCCCACAAACCTTCAAATGAACGA
ATCAAATTAACAACCATAGGATGATAATGCGATTAGTTTTTTAGCCTTATTTCTGGGGTAATTAATCAGC
GAAGCGATGATTTTTGATCTATTAACAGATATATAAATGCAAAAACTGCATAACCACTTTAACTAATACT
TTCAACATTTTCGGTTTGTATTACTTCTTATTCAAATGTAATAAAAGTATCAACAAAAAATTGTTAATAT
ACCTCTATACTTTAACGTCAAGGAGAAAAAACCCCGGATCCGTAACCATGTCACACCATCACCATCACCA
TCACCATCACCATGAGAACCTCTATTTCCAGGGAGCCGAGATCAAGGAGAAAATCTGCGACTATCTCTTC
AATGTGTCTGACTCCTCTGCCCTGAATTTGGCTAAAAATATTGGCCTTACCAAGGCCCGAGATATAAATG
CTGTGCTAATTGACATGGAAAGGCAGGGGGATGTCTATAGACAAGGGACAACCCCTCCCATATGGCATTT
GACAGACAAGAAGCGAGAGAGGATGCAAATCAAGAGAAATACGAACAGTGTTCCTGAAACCGCTCCAGCT
GCAATCCCTGAGACCAGAAGAAACGCAGAGTTCCTCACCTGTAATATACCCACATCAAATGCCTCAAATA
ACATGGTAACCACAGAAAAAGTGGAGAATGGGCAGGAACCTGTCATAAAGTTAGAAAACAGGCAAGAGGC
CAGACCAGAACCAGCAAGACTGAAACCACCTGTTCATTACAATGGCCCCTCAAAAGCAGGGTATGTTGAC
TTTGAAAATGGCCAGTGGGCCACAGATGACATCCCAGATGACTTGAATAGTATCCGCGCAGCACCAGGTG
AGTTTCGAGCCATCATGGAGATGCCCTCCTTCTACAGTCATGGCTTGCCACGGTGTTCACCCTACAAGAA
ACTGACAGAGTGCCAGCTGAAGAACCCCATCAGCGGGCTGTTAGAATATGCCCAGTTCGCTAGTCAAACC
TGTGAGTTCAACATGATAGAGCAGAGTGGACCACCCCATGAACCTCGATTTAAATTCCAGGTTGTCATCA
ATGGCCGAGAGTTTCCCCCAGCTGAAGCTGGAAGCAAGAAAGTGGCCAAGCAGGATGCAGCTATGAAAGC
CATGACAATTCTGCTAGAGGAAGCCAAAGCCAAGGACAGTGGAAAATCAGAAGAATCATCCCACTATTCC
ACAGAGAAAGAATCAGAGAAGACTGCAGAGTCCCAGACCCCCACCCCTTCAGCCACATCCTTCTTTTCTG
GGAAGAGCCCCGTCACCACACTGCTTGAGTGTATGCACAAATTGGGGAACTCCTGCGAATTCCGTCTCCT
GTCCAAAGAAGGCCCTGCCCATGAACCCAAGTTCCAATACTGTGTTGCAGTGGGAGCCCAAACTTTCCCC
AGTGTGAGTGCTCCCAGCAAGAAAGTGGCAAAGCAGATGGCCGCAGAGGAAGCCATGAAGGCCCTGCATG
GGGAGGCGACCAACTCCATGGCTTCTGATAACCAGCCTGAAGGTATGATCTCAGAGTCACTTGATAACTT
GGAATCCATGATGCCCAACAAGGTCAGGAAGATTGGCGAGCTCGTGAGATACCTGAACACCAACCCTGTG
GGTGGCCTTTTGGAGTACGCCCGCTCCCATGGCTTTGCTGCTGAATTCAAGTTGGTCGACCAGTCCGGAC
CTCCTCACGAGCCCAAGTTCGTTTACCAAGCAAAAGTTGGGGGTCGCTGGTTCCCAGCCGTCTGCGCACA
CAGCAAGAAGCAAGGCAAGCAGGAAGCAGCAGATGCGGCTCTCCGTGTCTTGATTGGGGAGAACGAGAAG
GCAGAACGCATGGGTTTCACAGAGGTAACCCCAGTGACAGGGGCCAGTCTCAGAAGAACTATGCTCCTCC
TCTCAAGGTCCCCAGAAGCACAGCCAAAGACACTCCCTCTCACTGGCAGCACCTTCCATGACCAGATAGC
CATGCTGAGCCACCGGTGCTTCAACACTCTGACTAACAGCTTCCAGCCCTCCTTGCTCGGCCGCAAGATT
CTGGCCGCCATCATTATGAAAAAAGACTCTGAGGACATGGGTGTCGTCGTCAGCTTGGGAACAGGGAATC
GCTGTGTAAAAGGAGATTCTCTCAGCCTAAAAGGAGAAACTGTCAATGACTGCCATGCAGAAATAATCTC
CCGGAGAGGCTTCATCAGGTTTCTCTACAGTGAGTTAATGAAATACAACTCCCAGACTGCGAAGGATAGT
ATATTTGAACCTGCTAAGGGAGGAGAAAAGCTCCAAATAAAAAAGACTGTGTCATTCCATCTGTATATCA
GCACTGCTCCGTGTGGAGATGGCGCCCTCTTTGACAAGTCCTGCAGCGACCGTGCTATGGAAAGCACAGA
ATCCCGCCACTACCCTGTCTTCGAGAATCCCAAACAAGGAAAGCTCCGCACCAAGGTGGAGAACGGAGAA
GGCACAATCCCTGTGGAATCCAGTGACATTGTGCCTACGTGGGATGGCATTCGGCTCGGGGAGAGACTCC
GTACCATGTCCTGTAGTGACAAAATCCTACGCTGGAACGTGCTGGGCCTGCAAGGGGCACTGTTGACCCA
CTTCCTGCAGCCCATTTATCTCAAATCTGTCACATTGGGTTACCTTTTCAGCCAAGGGCATCTGACCCGT
GCTATTTGCTGTCGTGTGACAAGAGATGGGAGTGCATTTGAGGATGGACTACGACATCCCTTTATTGTCA
ACCACCCCAAGGTTGGCAGAGTCAGCATATATGATTCCAAAAGGCAATCCGGGAAGACTAAGGAGACAAG
CGTCAACTGGTGTCTGGCTGATGGCTATGACCTGGAGATCCTGGACGGTACCAGAGGCACTGTGGATGGG
CCACGGAATGAATTGTCCCGGGTCTCCAAAAAGAACATTTTTCTTCTATTTAAGAAGCTCTGCTCCTTCC
GTTACCGCAGGGATCTACTGAGACTCTCCTATGGTGAGGCCAAGAAAGCTGCCCGTGACTACGAGACGGC
CAAGAACTACTTCAAAAAAGGCCTGAAGGATATGGGCTATGGGAACTGGATTAGCAAACCCCAGGAGGAA
AAGAACTTTTATCTCTGCCCAGTATGACTCGAGGATCGTAATGACTAGATTATATAATCAGAAATAGCCT
TTGGTGATCACTTCCATTTTAGTCAGCATAATAGAAAGTTTAATTACGCGCTTTTTTACATTCCGACAAA
GATCTGCCCGAGAAAATTCTTCGAGAAGACAACAACAACAAAAAAAATAAAGCCTGGGCGAAAAACATCG
TGCGTTTACATAATATCTTGAAAAGCAAACAGATATATAAACCGCTATTGAAATTACCTTTTTAAGTATT
CGCCTAGAAGCCTTGTTTCAAGTAGCATCAACAACAGGTGTTAGGTTAAACTGCTTTGACTTTTTGTTCT
TTAACGAATATCATTAAAAAAAAAGGACATCTATAAAGAATGTCTCCAAACTCGTCGAAAACTCGAACGG
ACCAGATAAGCTCCATGCCTGGTATTAATGAAGCCACGAAGGTGGAAAGTAAGAATGTTGTGAAGGATGC
TGTTCCAATAAAATCTGAAGTTGAAACCAATGGTACATCAATAGTAAGAGAAAAACAAGATCCACAGGAC
GGGTGTGGTCGCCATGATCGCGTAGTCGATAGTGGCTCCAAGTAGCGAAGCGAGCAGGACTGGGCGGCGG
CCAAAGCGGTCGGACAGTGCTCCGAGAACGGGTGCGCATAGAAATTGCATCAACGCATATAGCGCTAGCA
GCACGCCATAGTGACTGGCGATGCTGTCGGAATGGACGATATCCCGCAAGAGGCCCGGCAGTACCGGCAT
AACCAAGCCTATGCCTACAGCATCCAGGGTGACGGTGCCGAGGATGACGATGAGCGCATTGTTAGATTTC
ATACACGGTGCCTGACTGCGTTAGCAATTTAACTGTGATAAACTACCGCATTAAAGCTTTTTCTTTCCAA
TTTTTTTTTTTTCGTCATTATAAAAATCATTACGACCGAGATTCCCGGGTAATAACTGATATAATTAAAT
TGAAGCTCTAATTTGTGAGTTTAGTATACATGCATTTACTTATAATACAGTTTTTTAGTTTTGCTGGCCG
CATCTTCTCAAATATGCTTCCCAGCCTGCTTTTCTGTAACGTTCACCCTCTACCTTAGCATCCCTTCCCT
TTGCAAATAGTCCTCTTCCAACAATAATAATGTCAGATCCTGTAGAGACCACATCATCCACGGTTCTATA
CTGTTGACCCAATGCGTCTCCCTTGTCATCTAAACCCACACCGGGTGTCATAATCAACCAATCGTAACCT
TCATCTCTTCCACCCATGTCTCTTTGAGCAATAAAGCCGATAACAAAATCTTTGTCGCTCTTCGCAATGT
CAACAGTACCCTTAGTATATTCTCCAGTAGATAGGGAGCCCTTGCATGACAATTCTGCTAACATCAAAAG
GCCTCTAGGTTCCTTTGTTACTTCTTCTGCCGCCTGCTTCAAACCGCTAACAATACCTGGGCCCACCACA
CCGTGTGCATTCGTAATGTCTGCCCATTCTGCTATTCTGTATACACCCGCAGAGTACTGCAATTTGACTG
TATTACCAATGTCAGCAAATTTTCTGTCTTCGAAGAGTAAAAAATTGTACTTGGCGGATAATGCCTTTAG
CGGCTTAACTGTGCCCTCCATGGAAAAATCAGTCAAGATATCCACATGTGTTTTTAGTAAACAAATTTTG
GGACCTAATGCTTCAACTAACTCCAGTAATTCCTTGGTGGTACGAACATCCAATGAAGCACACAAGTTTG
TTTGCTTTTCGTGCATGATATTAAATAGCTTGGCAGCAACAGGACTAGGATGAGTAGCAGCACGTTCCTT
ATATGTAGCTTTCGACATGATTTATCTTCGTTTCCTGCAGGTTTTTGTTCTGTGCAGTTGGGTTAAGAAT
ACTGGGCAATTTCATGTTTCTTCAACACTACATATGCGTATATATACCAATCTAAGTCTGTGCTCCTTCC
TTCGTTCTTCCTTCTGTTCGGAGATTACCGAATCAAAAAAATTTCAAGGAAACCGAAATCAAAAAAAAGA
ATAAAAAAAAAATGATGAATTGAAAAGCTTATCGATGATAAGCTGTCAAACATGAGAATTCCACGGACTA
TAGACTATACTAGTATACTCCGTCTACTGTACGATACACTTCCGCTCAGGTCCTTGTCCTTTAACGAGGC
CTTACCACTCTTTTGTTACTCTATTGATCCAGCTCAGCAAAGGCAGTGTGATCTAAGATTCTATCTTCGC
GATGTAGTAAAACTAGCTAGACCGAGAAAGAGACTAGAAATGCAAAAGGCACTTCTACAATGGCTGCCAT
CATTATTATCCGATGTGACGCTGCAGCTTCTCAATGATATTCGAATACGCTTTGAGGAGATACAGCCTAA
TATCCGACAAACTGTTTTACAGATTTACGATCGTACTTGTTACCCATCATTGAATTTTGAACATCCGAAC
CTGGGAGTTTTCCCTGAAACAGATAGTATATTTGAACCTGTATAATAATATATAGTCTAGCGCTTTACGG
AAGACAATGTATGTATTTCGGTTCCTGGAGAAACTATTGCATCTATTGCATAGGTAATCTTGCACGTCGC
ATCCCCGGTTCATTTTCTGCGTTTCCATCTTGCACTTCAATAGCATATCTTTGTTAACGAAGCATCTGTG
CTTCATTTTGTAGAACAAAAATGCAACGCGAGAGCGCTAATTTTTCAAACAAAGAATCTGAGCTGCATTT
TTACAGAACAGAAATGCAACGCGAAAGCGCTATTTTACCAACGAAGAATCTGTGCTTCATTTTTGTAAAA
CAAAAATGCAACGCGAGAGCGCTAATTTTTCAAACAAAGAATCTGAGCTGCATTTTTACAGAACAGAAAT
GCAACGCGAGAGCGCTATTTTACCAACAAAGAATCTATACTTCTTTTTTGTTCTACAAAAATGCATCCCG
AGAGCGCTATTTTTCTAACAAAGCATCTTAGATTACTTTTTTTCTCCTTTGTGCGCTCTATAATGCAGTC
TCTTGATAACTTTTTGCACTGTAGGTCCGTTAAGGTTAGAAGAAGGCTACTTTGGTGTCTATTTTCTCTT
CCATAAAAAAAGCCTGACTCCACTTCCCGCGTTTACTGATTACTAGCGAAGCTGCGGGTGCATTTTTTCA
AGATAAAGGCATCCCCGATTATATTCTATACCGATGTGGATTGCGCATACTTTGTGAACAGAAAGTGATA
GCGTTGATGATTCTTCATTGGTCAGAAAATTATGAACGGTTTCTTCTATTTTGTCTCTATATACTACGTA
TAGGAAATGTTTACATTTTCGTATTGTTTTCGATTCACTCTATGAATAGTTCTTACTACAATTTTTTTGT
CTAAAGAGTAATACTAGAGATAAACATAAAAAATGTAGAGGTCGAGTTTAGATGCAAGTTCAAGGAGCGA
AAGGTGGATGGGTAGGTTATATAGGGATATAGCACAGAGATATATAGCAAAGAGATACTTTTGAGCAATG
TTTGTGGAAGCGGTATTCGCAATATTTTAGTAGCTCGTTACAGTCCGGTGCGTTTTTGGTTTTTTGAAAG
TGCGTCTTCAGAGCGCTTTTGGTTTTCAAAAGCGCTCTGAAGTTCCTATACTTTCTAGAGAATAGGAACT
TCGGAATAGGAACTTCAAAGCGTTTCCGAAAACGAGCGCTTCCGAAAATGCAACGCGAGCTGCGCACATA
CAGCTCACTGTTCACGTCGCACCTATATCTGCGTGTTGCCTGTATATATATATACATGAGAAGAACGGCA
TAGTGCGTGTTTATGCTTAAATGCGTACTTATATGCGTCTATTTATGTAGGATGAAAGGTAGTCTAGTAC
CTCCTGTGATATTATCCCATTCCATGCGGGGTATCGTATGCTTCCTTCAGCACTACCCTTTAGCTGTTCT
ATATGCTGCCACTCCTCAATTGGATTAGTCTCATCCTTCAATGCTATCATTTCCTTTGATATTGGATCAT
ATGCATAGTACCGAGAAACTAGTGCGAAGTAGTGATCAGGTATTGCTGTTATCTGATGAGTATACGTTGT
CCTGGCCACGGCAGAAGCACGCTTATCGCTCCAATTTCCCACAACATTAGTCAACTCCGTTAGGCCCTTC
ATTGAAAGAAATGAGGTCATCAAATGTCTTCCAATGTGAGATTTTGGGCCATTTTTTATAGCAAAGATTG
AATAAGGCGCATTTTTCTTCAAAGCTTTATTGTACGATCTGACTAAGTTATCTTTTAATAATTGGTATTC
CTGTTTATTGCTTGAAGAATTGCCGGTCCTATTTACTCGTTTTAGGACTGGTTCAGAATTCTTGAAGACG
AAAGGGCCTCGTGATACGCCTATTTTTATAGGTTAATGTCATGATAATAATGGTTTCTTAGACGTCAGGT
GGCACTTTTCGGGGAAATGTGCGCGGAACCCCTATTTGTTTATTTTTCTAAATACATTCAAATATGTATC
CGCTCATGAGACAATAACCCTGATAAATGCTTCAATAATATTGAAAAAGGAAGAGTATGAGTATTCAACA
TTTCCGTGTCGCCCTTATTCCCTTTTTTGCGGCATTTTGCCTTCCTGTTTTTGCTCACCCAGAAACGCTG
GTGAAAGTAAAAGATGCTGAAGATCAGTTGGGTGCACGAGTGGGTTACATCGAACTGGATCTCAACAGCG
GTAAGATCCTTGAGAGTTTTCGCCCCGAAGAACGTTTTCCAATGATGAGCACTTTTAAAGTTCTGCTATG
TGGCGCGGTATTATCCCGTGTTGACGCCGGGCAAGAGCAACTCGGTCGCCGCATACACTATTCTCAGAAT
GACTTGGTTGAGTACTCACCAGTCACAGAAAAGCATCTTACGGATGGCATGACAGTAAGAGAATTATGCA
GTGCTGCCATAACCATGAGTGATAACACTGCGGCCAACTTACTTCTGACAACGATCGGAGGACCGAAGGA
GCTAACCGCTTTTTTGCACAACATGGGGGATCATGTAACTCGCCTTGATCGTTGGGAACCGGAGCTGAAT
GAAGCCATACCAAACGACGAGCGTGACACCACGATGCCTGCAGCAATGGCAACAACGTTGCGCAAACTAT
TAACTGGCGAACTACTTACTCTAGCTTCCCGGCAACAATTAATAGACTGGATGGAGGCGGATAAAGTTGC
AGGACCACTTCTGCGCTCGGCCCTTCCGGCTGGCTGGTTTATTGCTGATAAATCTGGAGCCGGTGAGCGT
GGGTCTCGCGGTATCATTGCAGCACTGGGGCCAGATGGTAAGCCCTCCCGTATCGTAGTTATCTACACGA
CGGGGAGTCAGGCAACTATGGATGAACGAAATAGACAGATCGCTGAGATAGGTGCCTCACTGATTAAGCA
TTGGTAACTGTCAGACCAAGTTTACTCATATATACTTTAGATTGATTTAAAACTTCATTTTTAATTTAAA
AGGATCTAGGTGAAGATCCTTTTTGATAATCTCATGACCAAAATCCCTTAACGTGAGTTTTCGTTCCACT
GAGCGTCAGACCCCGTAGAAAAGATCAAAGGATCTTCTTGAGATCCTTTTTTTCTGCGCGTAATCTGCTG
CTTGCAAACAAAAAAACCACCGCTACCAGCGGTGGTTTGTTTGCCGGATCAAGAGCTACCAACTCTTTTT
CCGAAGGTAACTGGCTTCAGCAGAGCGCAGATACCAAATACTGTCCTTCTAGTGTAGCCGTAGTTAGGCC
ACCACTTCAAGAACTCTGTAGCACCGCCTACATACCTCGCTCTGCTAATCCTGTTACCAGTGGCTGCTGC
CAGTGGCGATAAGTCGTGTCTTACCGGGTTGGACTCAAGACGATAGTTACCGGATAAGGCGCAGCGGTCG
GGCTGAACGGGGGGTTCGTGCACACAGCCCAGCTTGGAGCGAACGACCTACACCGAACTGAGATACCTAC
AGCGTGAGCT
